>Addgene plasmid #57402 | mEos2-Moesin-N-14 | depositor partial sequence | sequence record 88535 | insert sequence
ACGTCAGATCCGCTAGCGCCACCATGCCCAAAACGATCAGTGTGCGTGTGACCACCATGGATGCAGAGCT
GGAGTTTGCCATCCAGCCCAACACCACCGGGAAGCAGCTATTTGACCAGGTGGTGAAAACTATTGGCTTG
AGGGAAGTTTGGTTCTTTGGTCTGCAGTACCAGGACACTAAAGGTTTCTCCACCTGGCTGAAACTCAATA
AGAAGGTGACTGCCCAGGATGTGCGGAAGGAAAGCCCCCTGCTCTTTAAGTTCCGTGCCAAGTTCTACCC
TGAGGATGTGTCCGAGGAATTGATTCAGGACATCACTCAGCGCCTGTTCTTTCTGCAAGTGAAAGAGGGC
ATTCTCAATGATGATATTTACTGCCCGCCTGAGACCGCTGTGCTGCTGGCCTCGTATGCTGTCCAGTCTA
AGTATGGCGACTTCAATAAGGAAGTGCATAAGTCTGGCTACCTGGCCGGAGACAAGTTGCTCCCGCAGAG
AGTCCTGGAACAGCACAAACTCAACAAGGACCAGTGGGAGGAGCGGATCCAGGTGTGGCATGAGGAACAC
CGTGGCATGCTCAGGGAGGATGCTGTCCTGGAATATCTGAAGATTGCTCAAGATCTGGAGATGTATGGTG
TGAACTACTTCAGCATCAAGAACAAGAAAGGCTCAGAGCTGTGGCTGGGGGTGGATGCCCTGGGTCTCAA
CATCTATGAGCAGAATGACAGACTAACTCCCAAGATAGGCTTCCCCTGGAGTGAAATCAGGAACATCTCT
TTCAATGATAAGAAATTTGTCATCAAGCCCATTGACAAAAAAGCCCCGGACTTCGTCTTCTATGCTCCCC
GGCTGCGGATTAACAAGCGGATCTTGGCCTTGTGCATGGGGAACCATGAACTATACATGCGCCGTCGCAA
GCCTGATACCATTGAGGTGCAGCAGATGAAGGCACAGGCCCGGGAGGAGAAGCACCAGAAGCAGATGGAG
CGTGCTATGCTGGAAAATGAGAAGAAGAAGCGTGAAATGGCAGAGAAGGAGAAAGAGAAGATTGAACGGG
AGAAGGAGGAGCTGATGGAGAGGCTGAAGCAGATCGAGGAACAGACTAAGAAGGCTCAGCAAGAACTGGA
AGAACAGACCCGTAGGGCTCTGGAACTTGAGCAGGAACGGAAGCGTGCCCAGAGCGAGGCTGAAAAGCTG
GCCAAGGAGCGTCAAGAAGCTGAAGAGGCCAAGGAGGCCTTGCTGCAGGCCTCCCGGGACCAGAAAAAGA
CTCAGGAACAGCTGGCCTTGGAAATGGCAGAGCTGACAGCTCGAATCTCCCAGCTGGAGATGGCCCGACA
GAAGAAGGAGAGTGAGGCTGTGGAGTGGCAGCAGAAGGCCCAGATGGTACAGGAAGACTTGGAGAAGACC
CGTGCTGAGCTGAAGACTGCCATGAGTACACCTCATGTGGCAGAGCCTGCTGAGAATGAGCAGGATGAGC
AGGATGAGAATGGG
[270 nt withheld, positions 1485-1754]
GCATCCGGCGGTAGCGGCGGTGGCAGCGGACCGGTCGCCACCATGAGTGCGATTAAGCCAGACATGAAGA
TCAAACTCCGTATGGAAGGCAACGTAAACGGGCACCACTTTGTGATCGACGGAGATGGTACAGGCAAGCC
TTTTGAGGGAAAACAGAGTATGGATCTTGAAGTCAAAGAGGGCGGACCTCTGCCTTTTGCCTTTGATATC
CTGACCACTGCATTCCATTACGGCAACAGGGTATTCGCCAAATATCCAGACAACATACAAGACTATTTTA
AGCAGTCGTTTCCTAAGGGGTATTCGTGGGAACGAAGCTTGACTTTCGAAGACGGGGGCATTTGCATTGC
CAGAAACGACATAACAATGGAAGGGGACACTTTCTATAATAAAGTTCGATTTTATGGTACCAACTTTCCC
GCCAATGGTCCAGTTATGCAGAAGAAGACGCTGAAATGGGAGCCCTCCACTGAGAAAATGTATGTGCGTG
ATGGAGTGCTGACGGGTGATATTCATATGGCTTTGTTGCTTGAAGGAAATGCCCATTACCGATGTGACTT
CAGAACTACTTACAAAGCTAAGGAGAAGGGTGTCAAGTTACCAGGCTACCACTTTGTGGACCACTGCATT
GAGATTTTAAGCCATGACAAAGATTACAACAAGGTTAAGCTGTATGAGCATGCTGTTGCTCATTCTGGAT
TGCCTGACAATGCCAGACGATAAGCGGCCGCGACTCTAGATCATAATCAGCCAT
