>Addgene plasmid #57402 | mEos2-Moesin-N-14 | addgene partial sequence | sequence record 141691 | AllEos-R 5'-GTACCATCTCCGTCGATCAC-3'
TTTGATCTTCATGTCTGGCTTAATCGCACTCATGGTGGCGACCGGTCCGCTGCCACCGCCGCTACCGCCG
GATGC
[270 nt withheld, positions 76-345]
CCCATTCTCATCCTGCTCATCCTGCTCATTCTCAGCAGGCTCTGCCACATGAGGTGTACTCATGGCAGTC
TTCAGCTCAGCACGGGTCTTCTCCAAGTCTTCCTGTACCATCTGGGCCTTCTGCTGCCACTCCACAGCCT
CACTCTCCTTCTTCTGTCGGGCCATCTCCAGCTGGGAGATTCGAGCTGTCAGCTCTGCCATTTCCAAGGC
CAGCTGTTCCTGAGTCTTTTTCTGGTCCCGGGAGGCCTGCAGCAAGGCCTCCTTGGCCTCTTCAGCTTCT
TGACGCTCCTTGGCCAGCTTTTCAGCCTCGCTCTGGGCACGCTTCCGTTCCTGCTCAAGTTCCAGAGCCC
TACGGGTCTGTTCTTCCAGTTCTTGCTGAGCCTTCTTAGTCTGTTCCTCGATCTGCTTCAGCCTCTCCAT
CAGCTCCTCCTTCTCCCGTTCAATCTT
