[The description below was written by a language model from this plasmid's Addgene catalogue record.]
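Description:
mEos2-Moesin-N-14 is a mammalian expression plasmid built on the mEos2-N1 backbone (about 4.75 kb without the insert), an N1-style vector in which a gene of interest is placed upstream of the fluorescent protein coding sequence. It is maintained as a high-copy plasmid in E. coli under kanamycin selection. It also carries a neomycin resistance marker, so transfected mammalian cells can be selected with G418. The record does not include a feature table, so the origin of replication and other backbone elements are not itemised. The listed sequencing primers do point to a CMV promoter at the 5′ end of the expression cassette and an SV40 polyadenylation signal at the 3′ end.

The insert is human moesin (MSN), expressed from the CMV promoter with mEos2 fused to its C terminus. The "14" in the name probably refers to the length of the linker between the two proteins, but the record does not say so. Moesin is a member of the ezrin/radixin/moesin family, which links the cortical actin cytoskeleton to the plasma membrane, consistent with the cytoskeleton/membrane localization given for this fusion. mEos2 is a monomeric green-to-red photoconvertible fluorescent protein. The paired spectral values in the record correspond to its green state (excitation 505 nm, emission 516 nm) and its red, photoconverted state (excitation 569 nm, emission 581 nm). The construct therefore serves as a localization marker for imaging moesin-decorated cortical and membrane structures in mammalian cells. The photoconvertible tag also suits it to tracking of selected protein pools and to localization-based super-resolution microscopy. The cloning method is recorded as unknown.
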