Addgene plasmid #57402: mEos2-Moesin-N-14
Purpose: Localization: Cytoskeleton/Membrane, Excitation: 505 / 569, Emission: 516 / 581
Depositing lab: Michael Davidson. Depositing organization: Florida State University, Tallahassee.
Backbone
  Vector backbone: mEos2-N1
  Backbone size w/o insert (bp): 4750
  Vector type: Mammalian Expression
  Selectable markers: Neomycin (select with G418)
Growth in bacteria
  Bacterial resistance: Kanamycin, 50 μg/mL
  Growth temperature: 37°C
  Growth strain: DH5alpha
  Copy number: High Copy
Gene/Insert
  Gene/Insert name: Moesin (alt name: NM_002444.2)
  Species: H. sapiens (human)
  Entrez Gene: MSN (a.k.a. HEL70, IMD50)
  Promoter: CMV
  Tag / fusion protein: mEos2 (C terminal on backbone)
  Cloning method: Unknown
  Sequencing primers: 5′ CMV-F; 3′ SV40pA-R
Terms and licenses: Academic/Nonprofit Terms; Industry Terms
Depositor comments: . Excitation = 505 / 569; Emission = 516 / 581
How to cite: mEos2-Moesin-N-14 was a gift from Michael Davidson (Addgene plasmid # 57402 ; http://n2t.net/addgene:57402 ; RRID:Addgene_57402)
